>Addgene plasmid #245188 | pET-SUMO-SHP2-C-SH2(WT)-Avi | addgene full sequence | sequence record 488352 | Addgene NGS Result
AGGGGAATTGTGAGCGGATAACAATTCCCCTCTAGAAATAATTTTGTTTAACTTTAAGAAGGAGATATAC
ATATGGGCAGCAGCCATCATCATCATCATCACGGCAGCGGCCTGGTGCCGCGCGGCAGCGCTAGCATGTC
GGACTCAGAAGTCAATCAAGAAGCTAAGCCAGAGGTCAAGCCAGAAGTCAAGCCTGAGACTCACATCAAT
TTAAAGGTGTCCGATGGATCTTCAGAGATCTTCTTCAAGATCAAAAAGACCACTCCTTTAAGAAGGCTGA
TGGAAGCGTTCGCTAAAAGACAGGGTAAGGAAATGGACTCCTTAAGATTCTTGTACGACGGTATTAGAAT
TCAAGCTGATCAGACCCCTGAAGATTTGGACATGGAGGATAACGATATTATTGAGGCTCACAGAGAACAG
ATTGGTGGTGCAGATCCTACCTCTGAAAGGTGGTTTCATGGACATCTCTCTGGGAAAGAAGCAGAGAAAT
TATTAACTGAAAAAGGAAAACATGGTAGTTTTCTTGTACGAGAGAGCCAGAGCCACCCTGGAGATTTTGT
TCTTTCTGTGCGCACTGGTGATGACAAAGGGGAGAGCAATGACGGCAAGTCTAAAGTGACCCATGTTATG
ATTCGCTGTCAGGAACTGAAATACGACGTTGGTGGAGGAGAACGGTTTGATTCTTTGACAGATCTTGTGG
AACATTATAAGAAGAATCCTATGGTGGAAACATTGGGTACAGTACTACAACTCAAGCAGCCCCTTAACAC
GACTCGTGGCCTGAACGATATTTTTGAAGCGCAGAAAATTGAATGGCATGAATAACGTCGACAAGCTTGC
GGCCGCACTCGAGCACCACCACCACCACCACTGAGATCCGGCTGCTAACAAAGCCCGAAAGGAAGCTGAG
TTGGCTGCTGCCACCGCTGAGCAATAACTAGCATAACCCCTTGGGGCCTCTAAACGGGTCTTGAGGGGTT
TTTTGCTGAAAGGAGGAACTATATCCGGATTGGCGAATGGG
[124 nt withheld, positions 1022-1145]
C
[91 nt withheld, positions 1147-1237]
A
[49 nt withheld, positions 1239-1287]
CCTTTGACGTTGGAGTCCACGTTCTTT
[37 nt withheld, positions 1315-1351]
ACCCTATCTCGGTCTATTCTTTTGATTTATAAGGGATTTTGCCGATTTCGGCCTATTGGTTAAAAAATGA
GCTGATTTAACAAAAATTTAACGCGAATTTTAACAAAATATTAACGCTTACAATTTAGGTGGCACTTTTC
GGGGAAATGTGCGCGGAACCCCTATTTGTTTATTTTTCTAAATACATTCAAATATGTATCCGCTCATGAA
TTAATTCTTAGAAAAACTCATCGAGCATCAAATGAAACTGCAATTTATTCATATCAGGATTATCAATACC
ATATTTTTGAAAAAGCCGTTTCTGTAATGAAGGAGAAAACTCACCGAGGCAGTTCCATAGGATGGCAAGA
TCCTGGTATCGGTCTGCGATTCCGACTCGTCCAACATCAATACAACCTATTAATTTCCCCTCGTCAAAAA
TAAGGTTATCAAGTGAGAAATCACCATGAGTGACGACTGAATCCGGTGAGAATGGCAAAAGTTTATGCAT
TTCTTTCCAGACTTGTTCAACAGGCCAGCCATTACGCTCGTCATCAAAATCACTCGCATCAACCAAACCG
TTATTCATTCGTGATTGCGCCTGAGCGAGACGAAATACGCGATCGCTGTTAAAAGGACAATTACAAACAG
GAATCGAATGCAACCGGCGCAGGAACACTGCCAGCGCATCAACAATATTTTCACCTGAATCAGGATATTC
TTCTAATACCTGGAATGCTGTTTTCCCGGGGATCGCAGTGGTGAGTAACCATGCATCATCAGGAGTACGG
ATAAAATGCTTGATGGTCGGAAGAGGCATAAATTCCGTCAGCCAGTTTAGTCTGACCATCTCATCTGTAA
CATCATTGGCAACGCTACCTTTGCCATGTTTCAGAAACAACTCTGGCGCATCGGGCTTCCCATACAATCG
ATAGATTGTCGCACCTGATTGCCCGACATTATCGCGAGCCCATTTATACCCATATAAATCAGCATCCATG
TTGGAATTTAATCGCGGCCTAGAGCAAGACGTTTCCCGTTGAATATGGCTCATAACACCCCTTGTATTAC
TGTTTATGTAAGCAGACAGTTTTATTGTTCATGACCAAAATCCCTTAACGTGAGTTTTCGTTCCACTGAG
CGTCAGACCCCGTAGAAAAGATCAAAGGATCTTCTTGAGATCCTTTTTTTCTGCGCGTAATCTGCTGCTT
GCAAACAAAAAAACCACCGCTACCAGCGGTGGTTTGTTTGCCGGATCAAGAGCTACCAACTCTTTTTCCG
AAGGTAACTGGCTTCAGCAGAGCGCAGATACCAAATACTGTCCTTCTAGTGTAGCCGTAGTTAGGCCACC
ACTTCAAGAACTCTGTAGCACCGCCTACATACCTCGCTCTGCTAATCCTGTTACCAGTGGCTGCTGCCAG
TGGCGATAAGTCGTGTCTTACCGGGTTGGACTCAAGACGATAGTTACCGGATAAGGCGCAGCGGTCGGGC
TGAACGGGGGGTTCGTGCACACAGCCCAGCTTGGAGCGAACGACCTACACCGAACTGAGATACCTACAGC
GTGAGCTATGAGAAAGCGCCACGCTTCCCGAAGGGAGAAAGGCGGACAGGTATCCGGTAAGCGGCAGGGT
CGGAACAGGAGAGCGCACGAGGGAGCTTCCAGGGGGAAACGCCTGGTATCTTTATAGTCCTGTCGGGTTT
CGCCACCTCTGACTTGAGCGTCGATTTTTGTGATGCTCGTCAGGGGGGCGGAGCCTATGGAAAAACGCCA
GCAACGCGGCCTTTTTACGGTTCCTGGCCTTTTGCTGGCCTTTTGCTCACATGTTCTTTCCTGCGTTATC
CCCTGATTCTGTGGATAACCGTATTACCGCCTTTGAGTGAGCTGATACCGCTCGCCGCAGCCGAACGACC
GAGCGCAGCGAGTCAGTGAGCGAGGAAGCGGAAGAGCGCCTGATGCGGTATTTTCTCCTTACGCATCTGT
GCGGTATTTCACACCGCAATGGTGCACTCTCAGTACAATCTGCTCTGATGCCGCATAGTTAAGCCAGTAT
ACACTCCGCTATCGCTACGTGACTGGGTCATGGCTGCGCCCCGACACCCGCCAACACCCGCTGACGCGCC
CTGACGGGCTTGTCTGCTCCCGGCATCCGCTTACAGACAAGCTGTGACCGTCTCCGGGAGCTGCATGTGT
CAGAGGTTTTCACCGTCATCACCGAAACGCGCGAGGCAGCTGCGGTAAAGCTCATCAGCGTGGTCGTGAA
GCGATTCACAGATGTCTGCCTGTTCATCCGCGTCCAGCTCGTTGAGTTTCTCCAGAAGCGTTAATGTCTG
GCTTCTGATAAAGCGGGCCATGTTAAGGGCGGTTTTTTCCTGTTTGGTCACTGATGCCTCCGTGTAAGGG
GGATTTCTGTTCATGGGGGTAATGATACCGATGAAACGAGAGAGGATGCTCACGATACGGGTTACTGATG
ATGAACATGCCCGGTTACTGGAACGTTGTGAGGGTAAACAACTGGCGGTATGGATGCGGCGGGACCAGAG
AAAAATCACTCAGGGTCAATGCCAGCGCTTCGTTAATACAGATGTAGGTGTTCCACAGGGTAGCCAGCAG
CATCCTGCGATGCAGATCCGGAACATAATGGTGCAGGGCGCTGACTTCCGCGTTTCCAGACTTTACGAAA
CACGGAAACCGAAGACCATTCATGTTGTTGCTCAGGTCGCAGACGTTTTGCAGCAGCAGTCGCTTCACGT
TCGCTCGCGTATCGGTGATTCATTCTGCTAACCAGTAAGGCAACCCCGCCAGCCTAGCCGGGTCCTCAAC
GACAGGAGCACGATCATGCGCACCCGTGGGGCCGCCATGCCGGCGATAATGGCCTGCTTCTCGCCGAAAC
GTTTGGTGGCGGGACCAGTGACGAAGGCTTGAGCGAGGGCGTGCAAGATTCCGAATACCGCAAGCGACAG
GCCGATCATCGTCGCGCTCCAGCGAAAGCGGTCCTCGCCGAAAATGACCCAGAGCGCTGCCGGCACCTGT
CCTACGAGTTGCATGATAAAGAAGACAGTCATAAGTGCGGCGACGATAGTCATGCCCCGCGCCCACCGGA
AGGAGCTGACTGGGTTGAAGGCTCTCAAGGGCATCGGTCGAGATCCCGGTGCCTAATGAGTGAGCTAACT
TACATTAATTGCGTTGCGCTCACTGCCCGCTTTCCAGTCGGGAAACCTGTCGTGCCAGCTGCATTAATGA
ATCGGCCAACGCGCGGGGAGAGGCGGTTTGCGTATTGGGCGCCAGGGTGGTTTTTCTTTTCACCAGTGAG
ACGGGCAACAGCTGATTGCCCTTCACCGCCTGGCCCTGAGAGAGTTGCAGCAAGCGGTCCACGCTGGTTT
GCCCCAGCAGGCGAAAATCCTGTTTGATGGTGGTTAACGGCGGGATATAACATGAGCTGTCTTCGGTATC
GTCGTATCCCACTACCGAGATGTCCGCACCAACGCGCAGCCCGGACTCGGTAATGGCGCGCATTGCGCCC
AGCGCCATCTGATCGTTGGCAACCAGCATCGCAGTGGGAACGATGCCCTCATTCAGCATTTGCATGGTTT
GTTGAAAACCGGACATGGCACTCCAGTCGCCTTCCCGTTCCGCTATCGGCTGAATTTGATTGCGAGTGAG
ATATTTATGCCAGCCAGCCAGACGCAGACGCGCCGAGACAGAACTTAATGGGCCCGCTAACAGCGCGATT
TGCTGGTGACCCAATGCGACCAGATGCTCCACGCCCAGTCGCGTACCGTCTTCATGGGAGAAAATAATAC
TGTTGATGGGTGTCTGGTCAGAGACATCAAGAAATAACGCCGGAACATTAGTGCAGGCAGCTTCCACAGC
AATGGCATCCTGGTCATCCAGCGGATAGTTAATGATCAGCCCACTGACGCGTTGCGCGAGAAGATTGTGC
ACCGCCGCTTTACAGGCTTCGACGCCGCTTCGTTCTACCATCGACACCACCACGCTGGCACCCAGTTGAT
CGGCGCGAGATTTAATCGCCGCGACAATTTGCGACGGCGCGTGCAGGGCCAGACTGGAGGTGGCAACGCC
AATCAGCAACGACTGTTTGCCCGCCAGTTGTTGTGCCACGCGGTTGGGAATGTAATTCAGCTCCGCCATC
GCCGCTTCCACTTTTTCCCGCGTTTTCGCAGAAACGTGGCTGGCCTGGTTCACCACGCGGGAAACGGTCT
GATAAGAGACACCGGCATACTCTGCGACATCGTATAACGTTACTGGTTTCACATTCACCACCCTGAATTG
ACTCTCTTCCGGGCGCTATCATGCCATACCGCGAAAGGTTTTGCGCCATTCGATGGTGTCCGGGATCTCG
ACGCTCTCCCTTATGCGACTCCTGCATTAGGAAGCAGCCCAGTAGTAGGTTGAGGCCGTTGAGCACCGCC
GCCGCAAGGAATGGTGCATGCAAGGAGATGGCGCCCAACAGTCCCCCGGCCACGGGGCCTGCCACCATAC
CCACGCCGAAACAAGCGCTCATGAGCCCGAAGTGGCGAGCCCGATCTTCCCCATCGGTGATGTCGGCGAT
ATAGGCGCCAGCAACCGCACCTGTGGCGCCGGTGATGCCGGCCACGATGCGTCCGGCGTAGAGGATCGAG
ATCGATCTCGATCCCGCGAAATTAATACGACTCACTAT
Features (pLannotate 1.2.2; 22 found; start..end, strand, type, name):
      4..28      +  protein_bind   lac operator: The lac repressor binds to the lac operator to inhibit transcription in E. coli. This inhibition can be relieved by adding lactose or isopropyl-β-D-thiogalactopyranoside (IPTG). lac repressor encoded by lacI
     43..65      +  RBS            RBS: efficient ribosome binding site from bacteriophage T7 gene 10 (Olins and Rangwala, 1989)
     85..101     +  CDS            capTEV™ (fragment): composite tag for in vivo biotinylation, TEV protease cleavage, and 6xHis tagging
    112..129     +  CDS            thrombin site: thrombin recognition and cleavage site
    136..429     +  CDS            SUMO: cleavable ubiquitin-like protein tag; S. cerevisiae SMT3 (truncated)
    385..777     +  CDS            PTPN11 (fragment): PTN11_HUMAN - Also known as PTP2C, SHPTP2. Experimental evidence at protein level: Swiss-Prot protein existence level 1. Acts downstream of various receptor and cytoplasmic protein tyrosine kinases to participate in the signal transduction from the cell surface to the nucleus (PubMed:10655584, PubMed:18559669, PubMed:18829466, PubMed:26742426, PubMed:28074573). Positively regulates MAPK signal transduction pathway (PubMed:28074573). Dephosphorylates GAB1, ARHGAP35 and EGFR (PubMed:28074573). Dephosphorylates ROCK2 at 'Tyr-722' resulting in stimulation of its RhoA binding activity (PubMed:18559
    854..871     +  CDS            9xHis (fragment): 9xHis affinity tag
    881..930     +  CDS            SET1 (fragment): solubility-enhancement tag derived from T7 phage gene 10B
    938..985     +  terminator     T7 terminator: transcription terminator for bacteriophage T7 RNA polymerase
   1022..1450    +  rep_origin     f1 ori (sequence partly withheld): f1 bacteriophage origin of replication; arrow indicates direction of (+) strand synthesis
   1503..1560    +  promoter       AmpR promoter (fragment): bla
   1569..2384    -  CDS            KanR: aminoglycoside phosphotransferase; aph(3')-Ia; confers resistance to kanamycin in bacteria or G418 (Geneticin®) in eukaryotes
   2506..3094    +  rep_origin     ori: high-copy-number ColE1/pMB1/pBR322/pUC origin of replication
   3280..3419    -  misc_feature   bom: basis of mobility region from pBR322
   3521..3712    -  CDS            rop: Rop protein, which maintains plasmids at low copy number; rop
   3729..4109    +  CDS            YPB1_ECOLX: Protein predicted: Swiss-Prot protein existence level 4. From Escherichia coli.
   4181..4472    -  CDS            TcR (fragment): tetracycline efflux protein; tet; confers resistance to tetracycline
   4487..4508    -  protein_bind   CAP binding site: CAP binding activates transcription in the presence of cAMP. E. coli catabolite activator protein
   4521..5603    -  CDS            lacI: lac repressor; lacI; The lac repressor binds to the lac operator to inhibit transcription in E. coli. This inhibition can be relieved by adding lactose or isopropyl-β-D-thiogalactopyranoside (IPTG).
   5604..5681    -  promoter       lacI promoter: lacI
   5689..5968    -  CDS            TcR (fragment): tetracycline efflux protein; tet; confers resistance to tetracycline
   5994..3       +  promoter       T7 promoter (across the origin): promoter for bacteriophage T7 RNA polymerase
