[The description below was written by a language model from this plasmid's Addgene catalogue record and pLannotate feature annotations shown in this document.]
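Description:
pET-SUMO-SHP2-C-SH2(WT)-Avi is a pET-family bacterial expression plasmid of about 6 kb for producing the wild-type C-terminal SH2 domain of human SHP2 (encoded by PTPN11) in E. coli. It carries a kanamycin resistance gene (aminoglycoside phosphotransferase) for selection and replicates from a ColE1/pBR322-type origin. The rop gene and bom region are also present, consistent with the low copy number listed in the catalogue entry. An f1 origin and short remnants of the tetracycline resistance gene are backbone leftovers with no role in expression.

The expression cassette is the standard T7lac arrangement. A T7 promoter is followed by a lac operator and the T7 gene 10 ribosome binding site, a T7 terminator lies downstream, and a plasmid-borne lacI gene supplies the repressor. Transcription therefore depends on a host that provides T7 RNA polymerase and is induced with IPTG. The open reading frame begins with a His tag (the annotation software labels it as a fragment of a composite tag) and a thrombin site. These are followed by yeast SMT3 (SUMO) fused to the SHP2 fragment. SUMO typically improves solubility and can be removed by a SUMO-specific protease. The catalogue lists a C-terminal Avi tag, a short peptide that BirA ligase biotinylates at a single site, but the automated feature table does not annotate it. The His-tag and T7-derived fragments annotated further downstream look like vector sequence, and the record does not say whether they are translated.

The stated purpose is production of the tagged SH2 domain. The combination of tags allows nickel-affinity purification and site-specific biotinylation, which suits immobilisation or streptavidin-based binding assays. The associated work concerns the interaction specificity of SHP2's regulatory SH2 domains.
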