Addgene plasmid #245188: pET-SUMO-SHP2-C-SH2(WT)-Avi
Purpose: Production of N-terminally His-SUMO-tagged and C-terminally Avi-tagged SH2 domain
Depositing lab: Neel Shah. Depositing organization: Columbia University. Publication: The pathogenic T42A mutation in SHP2 rewires the interaction specificity of its N-terminal regulatory domain. van Vlimmeren AE, Voleti R, Chartier CA, Jiang Z, Karandur D, Humphries PA, Lo WL, Shah NH. Proc Natl Acad Sci U S A. 2024 Jul 23;121(30):e2407159121. doi: 10.1073/pnas.2407159121. Epub 2024 Jul 16. PubMed 39012820.
Backbone
  Vector backbone: pET
  Vector type: Bacterial Expression
Growth in bacteria
  Bacterial resistance: Kanamycin, 50 μg/mL
  Growth temperature: 37°C
  Growth strain: DH5alpha
  Copy number: Low Copy
Gene/Insert
  Gene/Insert name: SHP2 C-SH2
  Species: H. sapiens (human)
  Mutation: wild-type
  Tag / fusion protein: His-SUMO (N terminal on insert); Avi (C terminal on insert)
  Cloning method: Gibson Cloning
Terms and licenses: Academic/Nonprofit Terms; Industry Terms: Not Available to Industry
How to cite: pET-SUMO-SHP2-C-SH2(WT)-Avi was a gift from Neel Shah (Addgene plasmid # 245188 ; http://n2t.net/addgene:245188 ; RRID:Addgene_245188)
